Addgene plasmid #27910: pUT1326-HQ858828
Depositing lab: John Gray & Erich Grotewold. Depositing organization: University of Toledo. Publication: GRASSIUS: a platform for comparative regulatory genomics across the grasses. Yilmaz A, Nishiyama MY Jr, Fuentes BG, Souza GM, Janies D, Gray J, Grotewold E. Plant Physiol. 2009 Jan;149(1):171-80. doi: 10.1104/pp.108.128579. Epub 2008 Nov 5. PubMed 18987217.
Backbone
  Vector backbone: pENTR/D
  Backbone manufacturer: Invitrogen
  Backbone size w/o insert (bp): 2580
  Vector type: Entry vector
Growth in bacteria
  Bacterial resistance: Kanamycin, 50 μg/mL
  Growth temperature: 37°C
  Growth strain: DH5alpha
  Growth instructions: E. coli Top10 (Invitrogen)
  Copy number: Low Copy
Gene/Insert
  Gene/Insert name: MYB transcription factor encoded by Os01g0142500 LOC_Os01g04930
  Species: Oryza sativa (rice)
  Insert size (bp): 882
  GenBank ID: HQ858828
  Cloning method: Restriction Enzyme
  Sequencing primers: 5′ M13 For; 3′ M13 Rev
Terms and licenses: Academic/Nonprofit Terms; Industry Terms: Not Available to Industry
Depositor comments: This CDS was amplified using PCR from a full length cDNA template from the OSIIEa, OSIIEb, and OSJNEa thru OSJNEf full length cDNA libraries generated by the Guoliang Wang lab at Ohio State University. The PCR product omitted the stop codon. The PCR product was cloned into a Gateway pENTR/D entry vector. Further information on this gene may be obtained at www.grassius.org using the Genbank number. (The second half of the plasmid name is the Genbank Number for the sequence of the insert)
How to cite: pUT1326-HQ858828 was a gift from John Gray & Erich Grotewold (Addgene plasmid # 27910 ; http://n2t.net/addgene:27910 ; RRID:Addgene_27910)
