[The description below was written by a language model from this plasmid's Addgene catalogue record and pLannotate feature annotations shown in this document.]
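Description:
pUT1326-HQ858828 is a Gateway entry clone built on the Invitrogen pENTR/D backbone, carrying the coding sequence of a rice (Oryza sativa) MYB transcription factor encoded by locus Os01g0142500 / LOC_Os01g04930. The full depositor sequence is 3,462 nt, consistent with an 882 bp insert in a 2,580 bp backbone. The plasmid is maintained in E. coli under kanamycin selection through an aph(3')-Ia KanR gene and replicates from a ColE1/pUC-type origin. The feature annotation describes this origin as high copy, whereas the catalogue entry lists the plasmid as low copy. rrnB T1 and T2 terminators lie upstream of the cloning region, where they shield the insert from read-through transcription from the backbone. A T7 promoter sits just outside attL2, oriented toward the insert. The short lacI and lacZα fragments in the annotation are backbone remnants rather than functional genes.

The insert lies between attL1 and attL2, so an LR Clonase reaction can move it in a defined orientation into any attR-containing destination vector. The entry clone has no promoter intended to express the gene, so expression depends on the destination vector chosen. The depositors amplified the CDS by PCR from full-length rice cDNA library templates and deliberately omitted the stop codon, which allows C-terminal fusions to tags or reporters after transfer. The automated annotation labels the open reading frame as a fragment of Antirrhinum DIVARICATA. This reflects homology to that MYB-family protein, not the actual source of the insert, which is rice. The clone belongs to a collection of grass transcription factor ORFs linked to a comparative regulatory genomics resource. It is suited to downstream expression, interaction or DNA-binding studies of this factor.
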