Features (pLannotate 1.2.2; 10 found; start..end, strand, type, name):
      1..100     +  protein_bind   attL1: mutant version of attL; recombination site for the Gateway® LR reaction LR Clonase™
    142..960     +  CDS            DIVARICATA (fragment): DIV_ANTMA - Experimental evidence at transcript level: Swiss-Prot protein existence level 2. Involved in the dorsovental asymmetry of flowers. Promotes ventral identity. From Antirrhinum majus (Garden snapdragon).
   1019..1118    -  protein_bind   attL2: mutant version of attL; recombination site for the Gateway® LR reaction LR Clonase™
   1136..1154    -  promoter       T7 promoter: promoter for bacteriophage T7 RNA polymerase
   1288..2097    +  CDS            KanR: aminoglycoside phosphotransferase; aph(3')-Ia; confers resistance to kanamycin in bacteria or G418 (Geneticin®) in eukaryotes
   2244..2832    +  rep_origin     ori: high-copy-number ColE1/pMB1/pBR322/pUC origin of replication
   3015..3107    +  CDS            lacI (fragment): lac repressor; lacI; The lac repressor binds to the lac operator to inhibit transcription in E. coli. This inhibition can be relieved by adding lactose or isopropyl-β-D-thiogalactopyranoside (IPTG).
   3162..3189    -  terminator     rrnB T2 terminator: transcription terminator T2 from the E. coli rrnB gene
   3321..3364    +  terminator     rrnB T1 terminator: Escherichia coli rrnB; transcription terminator T1 from the E. coli rrnB gene
   3411..3447    -  CDS            lacZα (fragment): LacZα fragment of β-galactosidase; lacZ fragment
>Addgene plasmid #27910 | pUT1326-HQ858828 | depositor full sequence | sequence record 13184 | Author sequence
CAAATAATGATTTTATTTTGACTGATAGTGACCTGTTCGTTGCAACAAATTGATGAGCAATGCTTTTTTA
TAATGCCAACTTTGTACAAAAAAGCAGGCTCCGCGGCCGCCCCCTTCACCATGATGATGAGGGATGTGTG
CATGGAGGTGCTGCCTCCGATGGACCACTACGCGTCGAGGGGGAACTGGTTCATGGCGCGCAAGTGGTCG
CCGGAGGAGAACAAGCAGTTCGAGCGGGCGCTCGCCGGGCTGGACCTGCGGTGCCCGGACTGGGACCGGG
TGGCGCGCGCCATCCCGGGCAGGTCGGCGCTCGAGGTCATGAACCACTTCAGGGACCTCGAGCTCGACGT
CCAGCAGATCGAGAATGGCATGGTGCCCTTCCCGGTCTACGGCGCCGCCGCCGCCGGCGGCGCGTTCACA
CTGCAGTGGGATGGCGCCCATGGCGTCGGGGACTTCAGGAACGCGTACCGGTTCGGCGGCGGCGGCGGCG
GGAAGCGGCACTTCGGCCGTACGCCGGAGCAGGAGAGGAAGAAAGGCGTGCCATGGACGGAGGAGGAGCA
CAAGTTGTTCCTCTTAGGACTGAAGAAATATGGGAAAGGGGATTGGAGGAACATATCCCGCAATTTCGTG
CAGACGAGGACGCCGACGCAGGTTGCCAGCCATGCGCAGAAGTATTTCATCAGGCTCAACTCCGGTGGCA
AGGACAAGAGGAGATCCAGCATCCATGACATTACCACGGTTAACCTGACGGATGACCGGCCTCCCTCGCC
ATCACAGTCCTCCTTGATCAGCAATCAGTCCAACACATCAACTCTGACCGCAGCGGTTGCCCCCTTCTCA
TCGACGGCCGATGTCAAGCCACAGAATGCCGCGAATGCGTCCTTCAATTCGCCAAGCCGGACACTTGGGA
TGGCGGGTTACGGGATGGGATTGCAAGATCAAGGATTGCAGTGTGGTGGTCCTCTACATGATCAGTTGGC
CGCGAGCCGAAGCATATTGTTTAAGGGTGGGCGCGCCGACCCAGCTTTCTTGTACAAAGTTGGCATTATA
AGAAAGCATTGCTTATCAATTTGTTGCAACGAACAGGTCACTATCAGTCAAAATAAAATCATTATTTGCC
ATCCAGCTGATATCCCCTATAGTGAGTCGTATTACATGGTCATAGCTGTTTCCTGGCAGCTCTGGCCCGT
GTCTCAAAATCTCTGATGTTACATTGCACAAGATAAAAATATATCATCATGAACAATAAAACTGTCTGCT
TACATAAACAGTAATACAAGGGGTGTTATGAGCCATATTCAACGGGAAACGTCGAGGCCGCGATTAAATT
CCAACATGGATGCTGATTTATATGGGTATAAATGGGCTCGCGATAATGTCGGGCAATCAGGTGCGACAAT
CTATCGCTTGTATGGGAAGCCCGATGCGCCAGAGTTGTTTCTGAAACATGGCAAAGGTAGCGTTGCCAAT
GATGTTACAGATGAGATGGTCAGACTAAACTGGCTGACGGAATTTATGCCTCTTCCGACCATCAAGCATT
TTATCCGTACTCCTGATGATGCATGGTTACTCACCACTGCGATCCCCGGAAAAACAGCATTCCAGGTATT
AGAAGAATATCCTGATTCAGGTGAAAATATTGTTGATGCGCTGGCAGTGTTCCTGCGCCGGTTGCATTCG
ATTCCTGTTTGTAATTGTCCTTTTAACAGCGATCGCGTATTTCGTCTCGCTCAGGCGCAATCACGAATGA
ATAACGGTTTGGTTGATGCGAGTGATTTTGATGACGAGCGTAATGGCTGGCCTGTTGAACAAGTCTGGAA
AGAAATGCATAAACTTTTGCCATTCTCACCGGATTCAGTCGTCACTCATGGTGATTTCTCACTTGATAAC
CTTATTTTTGACGAGGGGAAATTAATAGGTTGTATTGATGTTGGACGAGTCGGAATCGCAGACCGATACC
AGGATCTTGCCATCCTATGGAACTGCCTCGGTGAGTTTTCTCCTTCATTACAGAAACGGCTTTTTCAAAA
ATATGGTATTGATAATCCTGATATGAATAAATTGCAGTTTCATTTGATGCTCGATGAGTTTTTCTAATCA
GAATTGGTTAATTGGTTGTAACACTGGCAGAGCATTACGCTGACTTGACGGGACGGCGCAAGCTCATGAC
CAAAATCCCTTAACGTGAGTTACGCGTCGTTCCACTGAGCGTCAGACCCCGTAGAAAAGATCAAAGGATC
TTCTTGAGATCCTTTTTTTCTGCGCGTAATCTGCTGCTTGCAAACAAAAAAACCACCGCTACCAGCGGTG
GTTTGTTTGCCGGATCAAGAGCTACCAACTCTTTTTCCGAAGGTAACTGGCTTCAGCAGAGCGCAGATAC
CAAATACTGTCCTTCTAGTGTAGCCGTAGTTAGGCCACCACTTCAAGAACTCTGTAGCACCGCCTACATA
CCTCGCTCTGCTAATCCTGTTACCAGTGGCTGCTGCCAGTGGCGATAAGTCGTGTCTTACCGGGTTGGAC
TCAAGACGATAGTTACCGGATAAGGCGCAGCGGTCGGGCTGAACGGGGGGTTCGTGCACACAGCCCAGCT
TGGAGCGAACGACCTACACCGAACTGAGATACCTACAGCGTGAGCATTGAGAAAGCGCCACGCTTCCCGA
AGGGAGAAAGGCGGACAGGTATCCGGTAAGCGGCAGGGTCGGAACAGGAGAGCGCACGAGGGAGCTTCCA
GGGGGAAACGCCTGGTATCTTTATAGTCCTGTCGGGTTTCGCCACCTCTGACTTGAGCGTCGATTTTTGT
GATGCTCGTCAGGGGGGCGGAGCCTATGGAAAAACGCCAGCAACGCGGCCTTTTTACGGTTCCTGGCCTT
TTGCTGGCCTTTTGCTCACATGTTCTTTCCTGCGTTATCCCCTGATTCTGTGGATAACCGTATTACCGCC
TTTGAGTGAGCTGATACCGCTCGCCGCAGCCGAACGACCGAGCGCAGCGAGTCAGTGAGCGAGGAAGCGG
AAGAGCGCCCAATACGCAAACCGCCTCTCCCCGCGCGTTGGCCGATTCATTAATGCAGCTGGCACGACAG
GTTTCCCGACTGGAAAGCGGGCAGTGAGCGCAACGCAATTAATACGCGTACCGCTAGCCAGGAAGAGTTT
GTAGAAACGCAAAAAGGCCATCCGTCAGGATGGCCTTCTGCTTAGTTTGATGCCTGGCAGTTTATGGCGG
GCGTCCTGCCCGCCACCCTCCGGGCCGTTGCTTCACAACGTTCAAATCCGCTCCCGGCGGATTTGTCCTA
CTCAGGAGAGCGTTCACCGACAAACAACAGATAAAACGAAAGGCCCAGTCTTCCGACTGAGCCTTTCGTT
TTATTTGATGCCTGGCAGTTCCCTACTCTCGCGTTAACGCTAGCATGGATGTTTTCCCAGTCACGACGTT
GTAAAACGACGGCCAGTCTTAAGCTCGGGCCC
