>Addgene plasmid #27910 | pUT1326-HQ858828 | addgene partial sequence | sequence record 34200 | 27910 with M13pUC-fwd
ATGATTTTATTTTGACTGATAGTGACCTGTTCGTTGCAACAAATTGATGAGCAATGCTTTTTTATAATGC
CAACTTTGTACAAAAAAGCAGGCTCCGCGGCCGCCCCCTTCACCATGATGATGAGGGATGTGTGCATGGA
GGTGCTGCCTCCGATGGACCACTACGCGTCGAGGGGGAACTGGTTCATGGCGCGCAAGTGGTCGCCGGAG
GAGAACAAGCAGTTCGAGCGGGCGCTCGCCGGGCTGGACCTGCGGTGCCCGGACTGGGACCGGGTGGCGC
GCGCCATCCCGGGCAGGTCGGCGCTCGAGGTCATGAACCACTTCAGGGACCTCGAGCTCGACGTCCAGCA
GATCGAGAATGGCATGGTGCCCTTCCCGGTCTACGGCGCCGCCGCCGCCGGCGGCGCGTTCACACTGCAG
TGGGATGGCGCCCATGGCGTC
